Addgene plasmid #82186: pDONR223_BRAF_p.V600E
Purpose: Gateway Donor vector containing BRAF , part of the Target Accelerator Plasmid Collection.
Depositing lab: Jesse Boehm & William Hahn & David Root. Depositing organization: Broad Institute. Publication: Systematic Functional Interrogation of Rare Cancer Variants Identifies Oncogenic Alleles. Kim E, Ilic N, Shrestha Y, Zou L, Kamburov A, Zhu C, Yang X, Lubonja R, Tran N, Nguyen C, Lawrence MS, Piccioni F, Bagul M, Doench JG, Chouinard CR, Wu X, Hogstrom L, Natoli T, Tamayo P, Horn H, Corsello SM, Lage K, Root DE, Subramanian A, Golub TR, Getz G, Boehm JS, Hahn WC. Cancer Discov. 2016 Jul;6(7):714-26. doi: 10.1158/2159-8290.CD-16-0160. Epub 2016 May 4. PubMed 27147599.
Backbone
  Vector backbone: pDONR223
  Backbone manufacturer: Invitrogen
  Backbone size w/o insert (bp): 2790
  Vector type: Gateway Entry vector
Growth in bacteria
  Bacterial resistance: Spectinomycin, 50 μg/mL
  Growth temperature: 37°C
  Growth strain: DH5alpha
  Copy number: High Copy
Gene/Insert
  Gene/Insert name: BRAF
  Species: H. sapiens (human)
  Mutation: V600E
  GenBank ID: NM_004333.4
  Entrez Gene: BRAF (a.k.a. B-RAF1, B-raf, BRAF-1, BRAF1, NS7, RAFB1)
  Promoter: None
  Cloning method: Gateway Cloning
  Sequencing primers: 5′ M13pUC-fwd; 3′ M13-Rev
Terms and licenses: Academic/Nonprofit Terms; Industry Terms: Not Available to Industry
Depositor comments: Closed state: stop codon immediately follows insert Supporting reference: Systematic morphological profiling of human gene and allele function via Cell Painting. Rohban MH, et al. Elife. 2017, Mar 18;6. pii: e24060. PubMed PMID 28315521
How to cite: pDONR223_BRAF_p.V600E was a gift from Jesse Boehm & William Hahn & David Root (Addgene plasmid # 82186 ; http://n2t.net/addgene:82186 ; RRID:Addgene_82186)
