[The description below was written by a language model from this plasmid's Addgene catalogue record and pLannotate feature annotations shown in this document.]
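Description:
pDONR223_BRAF_p.V600E is a Gateway entry clone built on the Invitrogen pDONR223 backbone and carrying the human BRAF open reading frame with the V600E substitution. It is a bacterial shuttle plasmid rather than an expression vector. It replicates in E. coli at high copy from a ColE1/pUC-type origin and is selected with spectinomycin through the aadA (SmR) aminoglycoside adenylyltransferase gene. That gene sits downstream of a class 1 integron Pc promoter fragment and a short remnant of a gentamicin resistance gene. The sequenced plasmid is about 5.1 kb. rrnB T1 and T2 terminators lie near the cloning region and help insulate it from read-through transcription, and small lacZα and lacI fragments are backbone remnants.

The BRAF coding sequence, roughly 2.3 kb, lies between attL1 and attL2 sites, so an LR Clonase reaction can move it directionally into any attR-containing destination vector. The record lists no promoter for the insert. The only nearby promoter is a T7 promoter just outside attL2, which points back toward the insert in the antisense direction. The clone is in the "closed" configuration, meaning a stop codon immediately follows the ORF. It will therefore yield native C-terminal protein and cannot be fused to C-terminal tags supplied by a destination vector.

BRAF encodes a serine/threonine kinase that phosphorylates MAP2K1 and activates the MAP kinase pathway, and V600E is a well-known activating cancer allele. The plasmid belongs to the Target Accelerator Plasmid Collection, a set of wild-type and variant ORFs assembled for systematic functional testing of cancer-associated alleles. Depositor comments also cite its use in morphological profiling of gene and allele function.
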