Features (pLannotate 1.2.2; 12 found; start..end, strand, type, name):
    127..170     +  terminator     rrnB T1 terminator: Escherichia coli rrnB; transcription terminator T1 from the E. coli rrnB gene
    217..253     -  CDS            lacZα (fragment): LacZα fragment of β-galactosidase; lacZ fragment
    269..368     +  protein_bind   attL1: mutant version of attL; recombination site for the Gateway® LR reaction LR Clonase™
    371..2668    +  CDS            BRAF: BRAF_HUMAN - Also known as BRAF1, RAFB1. Experimental evidence at protein level: Swiss-Prot protein existence level 1. Protein kinase involved in the transduction of mitogenic signals from the cell membrane to the nucleus (Probable). Phosphorylates MAP2K1, and thereby activates the MAP kinase signal transduction pathway (PubMed:21441910, PubMed:29433126). May play a role in the postsynaptic responses of hippocampal neurons (PubMed:1508179). From Homo sapiens (Human).
   2673..2772    -  protein_bind   attL2: mutant version of attL; recombination site for the Gateway® LR reaction LR Clonase™
   2790..2808    -  promoter       T7 promoter: promoter for bacteriophage T7 RNA polymerase
   2998..3021    +  promoter       Pc promoter (fragment): intI1 (promoter lies within the coding sequence); class 1 integron promoter
   3197..3253    +  CDS            GmR (fragment): gentamycin acetyltransferase; aacC1; confers resistance to gentamycin
   3260..4051    +  CDS            SmR: aminoglycoside adenylyltransferase (Murphy, 1985); aadA; confers resistance to spectinomycin and streptomycin
   4144..4732    +  rep_origin     ori: high-copy-number ColE1/pMB1/pBR322/pUC origin of replication
   4915..5007    +  CDS            lacI (fragment): lac repressor; lacI; The lac repressor binds to the lac operator to inhibit transcription in E. coli. This inhibition can be relieved by adding lactose or isopropyl-β-D-thiogalactopyranoside (IPTG).
   5062..5089    -  terminator     rrnB T2 terminator: transcription terminator T2 from the E. coli rrnB gene
>Addgene plasmid #82186 | pDONR223_BRAF_p.V600E | addgene full sequence | sequence record 164048 | Addgene NGS result 5'--3'
GTTTGATGCCTGGCAGTTTATGGCGGGCGTCCTGCCCGCCACCCTCCGGGCCGTTGCTTCACAACGTTCA
AATCCGCTCCCGGCGGATTTGTCCTACTCAGGAGAGCGTTCACCGACAAACAACAGATAAAACGAAAGGC
CCAGTCTTCCGACTGAGCCTTTCGTTTTATTTGATGCCTGGCAGTTCCCTACTCTCGCGTTAACGCTAGC
ATGGATGTTTTCCCAGTCACGACGTTGTAAAACGACGGCCAGTCTTAAGCTCGGGCCCCAAATAATGATT
TTATTTTGACTGATAGTGACCTGTTCGTTGCAACAAATTGATGAGCAATGCTTTTTTATAATGCCAACTT
TGTACAAAAAAGCAGGCTTAATGGCGGCGCTGAGCGGTGGCGGTGGTGGCGGCGCTGAGCCGGGCCAGGC
TCTGTTCAACGGGGACATGGAGCCCGAGGCCGGCGCCGGCGCCGGCGCCGCGGCCTCTTCGGCTGCGGAC
CCTGCCATTCCGGAGGAGGTGTGGAATATCAAACAAATGATTAAGTTGACACAGGAACATATAGAGGCCC
TATTGGACAAATTTGGTGGGGAGCATAATCCACCATCAATATATCTGGAGGCCTATGAAGAATACACCAG
CAAGCTAGATGCACTCCAACAAAGAGAACAACAGTTATTGGAATCTCTGGGGAACGGAACTGATTTTTCT
GTTTCTAGCTCTGCATCAATGGATACCGTTACATCTTCTTCCTCTTCTAGCCTTTCAGTGCTACCTTCAT
CTCTTTCAGTTTTTCAAAATCCCACAGATGTGGCACGGAGCAACCCCAAGTCACCACAAAAACCTATCGT
TAGAGTCTTCCTGCCCAACAAACAGAGGACAGTGGTACCTGCAAGGTGTGGAGTTACAGTCCGAGACAGT
CTAAAGAAAGCACTGATGATGAGAGGTCTAATACCAGAGTGCTGTGCTGTTTACAGAATTCAGGATGGAG
AGAAGAAACCAATTGGTTGGGACACTGATATTTCCTGGCTTACTGGAGAAGAATTGCATGTGGAAGTGTT
GGAGAATGTTCCACTTACAACACACAACTTTGTACGAAAAACGTTTTTCACCTTAGCATTTTGTGACTTT
TGTCGAAAGCTGCTTTTCCAGGGTTTCCGCTGTCAAACATGTGGTTATAAATTTCACCAGCGTTGTAGTA
CAGAAGTTCCACTGATGTGTGTTAATTATGACCAACTTGATTTGCTGTTTGTCTCCAAGTTCTTTGAACA
CCACCCAATACCACAGGAAGAGGCGTCCTTAGCAGAGACTGCCCTAACATCTGGATCATCCCCTTCCGCA
CCCGCCTCGGACTCTATTGGGCCCCAAATTCTCACCAGTCCGTCTCCTTCAAAATCCATTCCAATTCCAC
AGCCCTTCCGACCAGCAGATGAAGATCATCGAAATCAATTTGGGCAACGAGACCGATCCTCATCAGCTCC
CAATGTGCATATAAACACAATAGAACCTGTCAATATTGATGACTTGATTAGAGACCAAGGATTTCGTGGT
GATGGAGGATCAACCACAGGTTTGTCTGCTACCCCCCCTGCCTCATTACCTGGCTCACTAACTAACGTGA
AAGCCTTACAGAAATCTCCAGGACCTCAGCGAGAAAGGAAGTCATCTTCATCCTCAGAAGACAGGAATCG
AATGAAAACACTTGGTAGACGGGACTCGAGTGATGATTGGGAGATTCCTGATGGGCAGATTACAGTGGGA
CAAAGAATTGGATCTGGATCATTTGGAACAGTCTACAAGGGAAAGTGGCATGGTGATGTGGCAGTGAAAA
TGTTGAATGTGACAGCACCTACACCTCAGCAGTTACAAGCCTTCAAAAATGAAGTAGGAGTACTCAGGAA
AACACGACATGTGAATATCCTACTCTTCATGGGCTATTCCACAAAGCCACAACTGGCTATTGTTACCCAG
TGGTGTGAGGGCTCCAGCTTGTATCACCATCTCCATATCATTGAGACCAAATTTGAGATGATCAAACTTA
TAGATATTGCACGACAGACTGCACAGGGCATGGATTACTTACACGCCAAGTCAATCATCCACAGAGACCT
CAAGAGTAATAATATATTTCTTCATGAAGACCTCACAGTAAAAATAGGTGATTTTGGTCTAGCTACAGAG
AAATCTCGATGGAGTGGGTCCCATCAGTTTGAACAGTTGTCTGGATCCATTTTGTGGATGGCACCAGAAG
TCATCAGAATGCAAGATAAAAATCCATACAGCTTTCAGTCAGATGTATATGCATTTGGGATTGTTCTGTA
TGAATTGATGACTGGACAGTTACCTTATTCAAACATCAACAACAGGGACCAGATAATTTTTATGGTGGGA
CGAGGATACCTGTCTCCAGATCTCAGTAAGGTACGGAGTAACTGTCCAAAAGCCATGAAGAGATTAATGG
CAGAGTGCCTCAAAAAGAAAAGAGATGAGAGACCACTCTTTCCCCAAATTCTCGCCTCTATTGAGCTGCT
GGCCCGCTCATTGCCAAAAATTCACCGCAGTGCATCAGAACCCTCCTTGAATCGGGCTGGTTTCCAAACA
GAGGATTTTAGTCTATATGCTTGTGCTTCTCCAAAAACACCCATCCAGGCAGGGGGATATGGTGCGTTTC
CTGTCCACTGAGACCCAGCTTTCTTGTACAAAGTTGGCATTATAAGAAAGCATTGCTTATCAATTTGTTG
CAACGAACAGGTCACTATCAGTCAAAATAAAATCATTATTTGCCATCCAGCTGATATCCCCTATAGTGAG
TCGTATTACATGGTCATAGCTGTTTCCTGGCAGCTCTGGCCCGTGTCTCAAAATCTCTGATGTTACATTG
CACAAGATAAAAATATATCATCATGCCTCCTCTAGACCAGCCAGGACAGAAATGCCTCGACTTCGCTGCT
ACCCAAGGTTGCCGGGTGACGCACACCGTGGAAACGGATGAAGGCACGAACCCAGTGGACATAAGCCTGT
TCGGTTCGTAAGCTGTAATGCAAGTAGCGTATGCGCTCACGCAACTGGTCCAGAACCTTGACCGAACGCA
GCGGTGGTAACGGCGCAGTGGCGGTTTTCATGGCTTGTTATGACTGTTTTTTTGGGGTACAGTCTATGCC
TCGGGCATCCAAGCAGCAAGCGCGTTACGCCGTGGGTCGATGTTTGATGTTATGGAGCAGCAACGATGTT
ACGCAGCAGGGCAGTCGCCCTAAAACAAAGTTAAACATTATGAGGGAAGCGGTGATCGCCGAAGTATCGA
CTCAACTATCAGAGGTAGTTGGCGTCATCGAGCGCCATCTCGAACCGACGTTGCTGGCCGTACATTTGTA
CGGCTCCGCAGTGGATGGCGGCCTGAAGCCACACAGTGATATTGATTTGCTGGTTACGGTGACCGTAAGG
CTTGATGAAACAACGCGGCGAGCTTTGATCAACGACCTTTTGGAAACTTCGGCTTCCCCTGGAGAGAGCG
AGATTCTCCGCGCTGTAGAAGTCACCATTGTTGTGCACGACGACATCATTCCGTGGCGTTATCCAGCTAA
GCGCGAACTGCAATTTGGAGAATGGCAGCGCAATGACATTCTTGCAGGTATCTTCGAGCCAGCCACGATC
GACATTGATCTGGCTATCTTGCTGACAAAAGCAAGAGAACATAGCGTTGCCTTGGTAGGTCCAGCGGCGG
AGGAACTCTTTGATCCGGTTCCTGAACAGGATCTATTTGAGGCGCTAAATGAAACCTTAACGCTATGGAA
CTCGCCGCCCGACTGGGCTGGCGATGAGCGAAATGTAGTGCTTACGTTGTCCCGCATTTGGTACAGCGCA
GTAACCGGCAAAATCGCGCCGAAGGATGTCGCTGCCGACTGGGCAATGGAGCGCCTGCCGGCCCAGTATC
AGCCCGTCATACTTGAAGCTAGACAGGCTTATCTTGGACAAGAAGAAGATCGCTTGGCCTCGCGCGCAGA
TCAGTTGGAAGAATTTGTCCACTACGTGAAAGGCGAGATCACCAAGGTAGTCGGCAAATAACCCTCGAGC
CACCCATGACCAAAATCCCTTAACGTGAGTTACGCGTCGTTCCACTGAGCGTCAGACCCCGTAGAAAAGA
TCAAAGGATCTTCTTGAGATCCTTTTTTTCTGCGCGTAATCTGCTGCTTGCAAACAAAAAAACCACCGCT
ACCAGCGGTGGTTTGTTTGCCGGATCAAGAGCTACCAACTCTTTTTCCGAAGGTAACTGGCTTCAGCAGA
GCGCAGATACCAAATACTGTTCTTCTAGTGTAGCCGTAGTTAGGCCACCACTTCAAGAACTCTGTAGCAC
CGCCTACATACCTCGCTCTGCTAATCCTGTTACCAGTGGCTGCTGCCAGTGGCGATAAGTCGTGTCTTAC
CGGGTTGGACTCAAGACGATAGTTACCGGATAAGGCGCAGCGGTCGGGCTGAACGGGGGGTTCGTGCACA
CAGCCCAGCTTGGAGCGAACGACCTACACCGAACTGAGATACCTACAGCGTGAGCTATGAGAAAGCGCCA
CGCTTCCCGAAGGGAGAAAGGCGGACAGGTATCCGGTAAGCGGCAGGGTCGGAACAGGAGAGCGCACGAG
GGAGCTTCCAGGGGGAAACGCCTGGTATCTTTATAGTCCTGTCGGGTTTCGCCACCTCTGACTTGAGCGT
CGATTTTTGTGATGCTCGTCAGGGGGGCGGAGCCTATGGAAAAACGCCAGCAACGCGGCCTTTTTACGGT
TCCTGGCCTTTTGCTGGCCTTTTGCTCACATGTTCTTTCCTGCGTTATCCCCTGATTCTGTGGATAACCG
TATTACCGCCTTTGAGTGAGCTGATACCGCTCGCCGCAGCCGAACGACCGAGCGCAGCGAGTCAGTGAGC
GAGGAAGCGGAAGAGCGCCCAATACGCAAACCGCCTCTCCCCGCGCGTTGGCCGATTCATTAATGCAGCT
GGCACGACAGGTTTCCCGACTGGAAAGCGGGCAGTGAGCGCAACGCAATTAATACGCGTACCGCTAGCCA
GGAAGAGTTTGTAGAAACGCAAAAAGGCCATCCGTCAGGATGGCCTTCTGCTTA
