>Addgene plasmid #82186 | pDONR223_BRAF_p.V600E | depositor partial sequence | sequence record 155557 | Insert sequence
ATGGCGGCGCTGAGCGGTGGCGGTGGTGGCGGCGCTGAGCCGGGCCAGGCTCTGTTCAACGGGGACATGG
AGCCCGAGGCCGGCGCCGGCGCCGGCGCCGCGGCCTCTTCGGCTGCGGACCCTGCCATTCCGGAGGAGGT
GTGGAATATCAAACAAATGATTAAGTTGACACAGGAACATATAGAGGCCCTATTGGACAAATTTGGTGGG
GAGCATAATCCACCATCAATATATCTGGAGGCCTATGAAGAATACACCAGCAAGCTAGATGCACTCCAAC
AAAGAGAACAACAGTTATTGGAATCTCTGGGGAACGGAACTGATTTTTCTGTTTCTAGCTCTGCATCAAT
GGATACCGTTACATCTTCTTCCTCTTCTAGCCTTTCAGTGCTACCTTCATCTCTTTCAGTTTTTCAAAAT
CCCACAGATGTGGCACGGAGCAACCCCAAGTCACCACAAAAACCTATCGTTAGAGTCTTCCTGCCCAACA
AACAGAGGACAGTGGTACCTGCAAGGTGTGGAGTTACAGTCCGAGACAGTCTAAAGAAAGCACTGATGAT
GAGAGGTCTAATACCAGAGTGCTGTGCTGTTTACAGAATTCAGGATGGAGAGAAGAAACCAATTGGTTGG
GACACTGATATTTCCTGGCTTACTGGAGAAGAATTGCATGTGGAAGTGTTGGAGAATGTTCCACTTACAA
CACACAACTTTGTACGAAAAACGTTTTTCACCTTAGCATTTTGTGACTTTTGTCGAAAGCTGCTTTTCCA
GGGTTTCCGCTGTCAAACATGTGGTTATAAATTTCACCAGCGTTGTAGTACAGAAGTTCCACTGATGTGT
GTTAATTATGACCAACTTGATTTGCTGTTTGTCTCCAAGTTCTTTGAACACCACCCAATACCACAGGAAG
AGGCGTCCTTAGCAGAGACTGCCCTAACATCTGGATCATCCCCTTCCGCACCCGCCTCGGACTCTATTGG
GCCCCAAATTCTCACCAGTCCGTCTCCTTCAAAATCCATTCCAATTCCACAGCCCTTCCGACCAGCAGAT
GAAGATCATCGAAATCAATTTGGGCAACGAGACCGATCCTCATCAGCTCCCAATGTGCATATAAACACAA
TAGAACCTGTCAATATTGATGACTTGATTAGAGACCAAGGATTTCGTGGTGATGGAGGATCAACCACAGG
TTTGTCTGCTACCCCCCCTGCCTCATTACCTGGCTCACTAACTAACGTGAAAGCCTTACAGAAATCTCCA
GGACCTCAGCGAGAAAGGAAGTCATCTTCATCCTCAGAAGACAGGAATCGAATGAAAACACTTGGTAGAC
GGGACTCGAGTGATGATTGGGAGATTCCTGATGGGCAGATTACAGTGGGACAAAGAATTGGATCTGGATC
ATTTGGAACAGTCTACAAGGGAAAGTGGCATGGTGATGTGGCAGTGAAAATGTTGAATGTGACAGCACCT
ACACCTCAGCAGTTACAAGCCTTCAAAAATGAAGTAGGAGTACTCAGGAAAACACGACATGTGAATATCC
TACTCTTCATGGGCTATTCCACAAAGCCACAACTGGCTATTGTTACCCAGTGGTGTGAGGGCTCCAGCTT
GTATCACCATCTCCATATCATTGAGACCAAATTTGAGATGATCAAACTTATAGATATTGCACGACAGACT
GCACAGGGCATGGATTACTTACACGCCAAGTCAATCATCCACAGAGACCTCAAGAGTAATAATATATTTC
TTCATGAAGACCTCACAGTAAAAATAGGTGATTTTGGTCTAGCTACAGAGAAATCTCGATGGAGTGGGTC
CCATCAGTTTGAACAGTTGTCTGGATCCATTTTGTGGATGGCACCAGAAGTCATCAGAATGCAAGATAAA
AATCCATACAGCTTTCAGTCAGATGTATATGCATTTGGGATTGTTCTGTATGAATTGATGACTGGACAGT
TACCTTATTCAAACATCAACAACAGGGACCAGATAATTTTTATGGTGGGACGAGGATACCTGTCTCCAGA
TCTCAGTAAGGTACGGAGTAACTGTCCAAAAGCCATGAAGAGATTAATGGCAGAGTGCCTCAAAAAGAAA
AGAGATGAGAGACCACTCTTTCCCCAAATTCTCGCCTCTATTGAGCTGCTGGCCCGCTCATTGCCAAAAA
TTCACCGCAGTGCATCAGAACCCTCCTTGAATCGGGCTGGTTTCCAAACAGAGGATTTTAGTCTATATGC
TTGTGCTTCTCCAAAAACACCCATCCAGGCAGGGGGATATGGTGCGTTTCCTGTCCAC
